Addgene plasmid #236553: CRISPR plasmid
Purpose: Encodes Cas9 and two guideRNAs, one to cut the genome downstream of HSPA5 (BiP/GRP78) and one to linearize the DONOR plasmid.
Depositing lab: Pablo Rivera-Fuentes. Depositing organization: University of Zurich.
Backbone
  Vector backbone: pUC
  Vector type: Mammalian Expression
Growth in bacteria
  Bacterial resistance: Ampicillin, 100 μg/mL
  Growth temperature: 37°C
  Growth strain: DH5alpha
  Copy number: High Copy
Gene/Insert
  Gene/Insert name: Cas9
  gRNA/shRNA sequence: TGAAACTGCTATAGCCTAAGgttttagagctagaaatagcaagttaaaataaggctagtccgttatcaacttgaaaaagtggcaccgagtcggtgc
  Species: H. sapiens (human)
  Cloning method: Restriction Enzyme; 5′ cloning site BsaI (unknown if destroyed); 3′ cloning site BsaI (unknown if destroyed)
Terms and licenses: Academic/Nonprofit Terms; Industry Terms: Not Available to Industry
How to cite: CRISPR plasmid was a gift from Pablo Rivera-Fuentes (Addgene plasmid # 236553 ; http://n2t.net/addgene:236553 ; RRID:Addgene_236553)
