[The description below was written by a language model from this plasmid's Addgene catalogue record and pLannotate feature annotations shown in this document.]
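Description:
CRISPR plasmid is a high-copy, pUC-based mammalian expression vector of about 9 kb that supplies all the nuclease components for a knock-in experiment at the human HSPA5 (BiP/GRP78) locus. It is propagated in E. coli through the ColE1/pUC origin and selected with ampicillin via the β-lactamase gene. An f1 phage origin, short rop and bom remnants, and a single AAV2 inverted terminal repeat are also annotated. These appear to be backbone carry-over, since one ITR alone would not support AAV packaging.

The payload comprises one Pol II and two Pol III transcription units, all in the same orientation. Streptococcus pyogenes Cas9 is annotated as contiguous N- and C-terminal portions, which together read as one full-length coding sequence spanning the numbering origin. It is driven by a compact CBh-type hybrid promoter made up of a CMV enhancer, chicken β-actin promoter fragments and a hybrid CBA/MVM intron. The coding sequence ends in a nucleoplasmin bipartite nuclear localization signal and is followed by the bovine growth hormone polyadenylation signal. Upstream lie two tandem human U6 promoters, each followed by an S. pyogenes guide RNA scaffold, with spacers introduced through BsaI sites.

According to the record, one guide cuts the genome just downstream of HSPA5, and the other linearizes a companion DONOR plasmid inside the cell. This arrangement suits co-transfection of both plasmids to insert donor sequence at the end of the gene, presumably by homology-independent integration, although the record does not state the repair mechanism or what the donor carries. No mammalian selection marker or fluorescent reporter is annotated on this plasmid.
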