Features (pLannotate 1.2.2; 22 found; start..end, strand, type, name):
   1320..2921    -  CDS            Cas9(N): N-terminal portion of Streptococcus pyogenes Cas9 (Zetsche et al., 2015)
   3059..3286    -  intron         hybrid intron: hybrid between chicken β-actin (CBA) and minute virus of mice (MMV) introns (Gray et al., 2011)
   3287..3443    -  promoter       chicken β-actin promoter (fragment): contains a 21-bp deletion relative to the standard chicken β-actin promoter
   3465..3585    -  promoter       chicken β-actin promoter (fragment): contains a 21-bp deletion relative to the standard chicken β-actin promoter
   3587..3872    -  enhancer       CMV enhancer: human cytomegalovirus immediate early enhancer; contains an 18-bp deletion relative to the standard CMV enhancer
   3919..3962    -  misc_RNA       gRNA scaffold (fragment): guide RNA scaffold for the Streptococcus pyogenes CRISPR/Cas9 system
   3969..4044    -  misc_RNA       gRNA scaffold: guide RNA scaffold for the Streptococcus pyogenes CRISPR/Cas9 system
   4073..4313    -  promoter       U6 promoter: RNA polymerase III promoter for human U6 snRNA
   4361..4404    -  misc_RNA       gRNA scaffold (fragment): guide RNA scaffold for the Streptococcus pyogenes CRISPR/Cas9 system
   4411..4486    -  misc_RNA       gRNA scaffold: guide RNA scaffold for the Streptococcus pyogenes CRISPR/Cas9 system
   4516..4756    -  promoter       U6 promoter: RNA polymerase III promoter for human U6 snRNA
   4818..5406    -  rep_origin     ori: high-copy-number ColE1/pMB1/pBR322/pUC origin of replication
   5577..6437    -  CDS            AmpR: β-lactamase; bla; confers resistance to ampicillin, carbenicillin, and related antibiotics
   6438..6542    -  promoter       AmpR promoter: bla
   6637..6672    +  CDS            rop (fragment): Rop protein, which maintains plasmids at low copy number; rop
   6774..6823    +  misc_feature   bom (fragment): basis of mobility region from pBR322
   6824..7279    -  rep_origin     f1 ori (sequence partly withheld): f1 bacteriophage origin of replication; arrow indicates direction of (+) strand synthesis
   7298..7349    +  misc_feature   bom (fragment): basis of mobility region from pBR322
   7354..7494    -  repeat_region  AAV2 ITR: inverted terminal repeat of adeno-associated virus serotype 2 inverted
   7599..7710    -  polyA_signal   bGH poly(A) signal: bovine growth hormone polyadenylation signal
   7744..7791    -  CDS            nucleoplasmin NLS: bipartite nuclear localization signal from nucleoplasmin
   7792..1319    -  CDS            Cas9(C) (across the origin): C-terminal portion of Streptococcus pyogenes Cas9 (Zetsche et al., 2015)
>Addgene plasmid #236553 | CRISPR plasmid | addgene full sequence | sequence record 469881 | Addgene NGS Result
ACTTTGTAAAACTGGAAATCCTTCCGGAAATCGGACACCAGCTTGGACTTCAGGGTGATCACTTTCACTT
CCCGGATCAGCTTGTCATTCTCGTCGTACTTAGTGTTCATCCGGGAGTCCAGGATCTGTGCCACGTGCTT
TGTGATCTGCCGGGTTTCCACCAGCTGTCTCTTGATGAAGCCGGCCTTATCCAGTTCGCTCAGGCCGCCT
CTCTCGGCCTTGGTCAGATTGTCGAACTTTCTCTGGGTAATCAGCTTGGCGTTCAGCAGCTGCCGCCAGT
AGTTCTTCATCTTCTTCACGACCTCTTCGGAGGGCACGTTGTCGCTCTTGCCCCGGTTCTTGTCGCTTCT
GGTCAGCACCTTGTTGTCGATGGAGTCGTCCTTCAGAAAGCTCTGAGGCACGATATGGTCCACATCGTAG
TCGGACAGCCGGTTGATGTCCAGTTCCTGGTCCACGTACATATCCCGCCCATTCTGCAGGTAGTACAGGT
ACAGCTTCTCGTTCTGCAGCTGGGTGTTTTCCACGGGGTGTTCTTTCAGGATCTGGCTGCCCAGCTCTTT
GATGCCCTCTTCGATCCGCTTCATTCTCTCGCGGCTGTTCTTCTGTCCCTTCTGGGTGGTCTGGTTCTCT
CTGGCCATTTCGATCACGATGTTCTCGGGCTTGTGCCGGCCCATCACTTTCACGAGCTCGTCCACCACCT
TCACTGTCTGCAGGATGCCCTTCTTAATGGCGGGGCTGCCGGCCAGATTGGCAATGTGCTCGTGCAGGCT
ATCGCCCTGGCCGGACACCTGGGCTTTCTGGATGTCCTCTTTAAAGGTCAGGCTGTCGTCGTGGATCAGC
TGCATGAAGTTTCTGTTGGCGAAGCCGTCGGACTTCAGGAAATCCAGGATTGTCTTGCCGGACTGCTTGT
CCCGGATGCCGTTGATCAGCTTCCGGCTCAGCCTGCCCCAGCCGGTGTATCTCCGCCGCTTCAGCTGCTT
CATCACTTTGTCGTCGAACAGGTGGGCATAGGTTTTCAGCCGTTCCTCGATCATCTCTCTGTCCTCAAAC
AGTGTCAGGGTCAGCACGATATCTTCCAGAATGTCCTCGTTTTCCTCATTGTCCAGGAAGTCCTTGTCCT
TGATAATTTTCAGCAGATCGTGGTATGTGCCCAGGGAGGCGTTGAACCGATCTTCCACGCCGGAGATTTC
CACGGAGTCGAAGCACTCGATTTTCTTGAAGTAGTCCTCTTTCAGCTGCTTCACGGTCACTTTCCGGTTG
GTCTTGAACAGCAGGTCCACGATGGCCTTTTTCTGCTCGCCGCTCAGGAAGGCGGGCTTTCTCATTCCCT
CGGTCACGTATTTCACTTTGGTCAGCTCGTTATACACGGTGAAGTACTCGTACAGCAGGCTGTGCTTGGG
CAGCACCTTCTCGTTGGGCAGGTTCTTATCGAAGTTGGTCATCCGCTCGATGAAGCTCTGGGCGGAAGCG
CCCTTGTCCACCACTTCCTCGAAGTTCCAGGGGGTGATGGTTTCCTCGCTCTTTCTGGTCATCCAGGCGA
ATCTGCTGTTTCCCCTGGCCAGAGGGCCCACGTAGTAGGGGATGCGGAAGGTCAGGATCTTCTCGATCTT
TTCCCGGTTGTCCTTCAGGAATGGGTAAAAATCTTCCTGCCGCCGCAGAATGGCGTGCAGCTCTCCCAGG
TGGATCTGGTGGGGGATGCTGCCGTTGTCGAAGGTCCGCTGCTTCCGCAGCAGGTCCTCTCTGTTCAGCT
TCACGAGCAGTTCCTCGGTGCCGTCCATCTTTTCCAGGATGGGCTTGATGAACTTGTAGAACTCTTCCTG
GCTGGCTCCGCCGTCAATGTAGCCGGCGTAGCCGTTCTTGCTCTGGTCGAAGAAAATCTCTTTGTACTTC
TCAGGCAGCTGCTGCCGCACGAGAGCTTTCAGCAGGGTCAGGTCCTGGTGGTGCTCGTCGTATCTCTTGA
TCATAGAGGCGCTCAGGGGGGCCTTGGTGATCTCGGTGTTCACTCTCAGGATGTCGCTCAGCAGGATGGC
GTCGGACAGGTTCTTGGCGGCCAGAAACAGGTCGGCGTACTGGTCGCCGATCTGGGCCAGCAGGTTGTCC
AGGTCGTCGTCGTAGGTGTCCTTGCTCAGCTGCAGTTTGGCATCCTCGGCCAGGTCGAAGTTGCTCTTGA
AGTTGGGGGTCAGGCCCAGGCTCAGGGCAATCAGGTTTCCGAACAGGCCATTCTTCTTCTCGCCGGGCAG
CTGGGCGATCAGATTTTCCAGCCGTCTGCTCTTGCTCAGTCTGGCAGACAGGATGGCCTTGGCGTCCACG
CCGCTGGCGTTGATGGGGTTTTCCTCGAACAGCTGGTTGTAGGTCTGCACCAGCTGGATGAACAGCTTGT
CCACGTCGCTGTTGTCGGGGTTCAGGTCGCCCTCGATCAGGAAGTGGCCCCGGAACTTGATCATGTGGGC
CAGGGCCAGATAGATCAGCCGCAGGTCGGCCTTGTCGGTGCTGTCCACCAGTTTCTTTCTCAGGTGGTAG
ATGGTGGGGTACTTCTCGTGGTAGGCCACCTCGTCCACGATGTTGCCGAAGATGGGGTGCCGCTCGTGCT
TCTTATCCTCTTCCACCAGGAAGGACTCTTCCAGTCTGTGGAAGAAGCTGTCGTCCACCTTGGCCATCTC
GTTGCTGAAGATCTCTTGCAGATAGCAGATCCGGTTCTTCCGTCTGGTGTATCTTCTTCTGGCGGTTCTC
TTCAGCCGGGTGGCCTCGGCTGTTTCGCCGCTGTCGAACAGCAGGGCTCCGATCAGGTTCTTCTTGATGC
TGTGCCGGTCGGTGTTGCCCAGCACCTTGAATTTCTTGCTGGGCACCTTGTACTCGTCGGTGATCACGGC
CCAGCCCACAGAGTTGGTGCCGATGTCCAGGCCGATGCTGTACTTCTTGTCGGCTGCTGGGACTCCGTGG
ATACCGACCTTCCGCTTCTTCTTTGGGGCCATCTTATCGTCATCGTCTTTGTAATCAATATCATGATCCT
TGTAGTCTCCGTCGTGGTCCTTATAGTCCATGGTGGCACCGGTCCAACCTGAAAAAAAGTGATTTCAGGC
AGGTGCTCCAGGTAATTAAACATTAATACCCCACCAACCAACCATCCCTTAAACCCTTACCTCTTGCTCA
GCTAATTACAGCCCGGAGGAGAAGGGCCGTCCCGCCCGCTCACCTGTGGGAGTAACGCGGTCAGTCAGAG
CCGGGGCGGGCGGCGCGAGGCGGCGGCGGAGCGGGGCACGGGGCGAAGGCAGCGCGCAGCGACTCCCGCC
CGCCGCGCGCTTCGCTTTTTATAGGGCCGCCGCCGCCGCCGCCTCGCCATAAAAGGAAACTTTCGGAGCG
CGCCGCTCTGATTGGCTGCCGCCGCACCTCTCCGCCTCGCCCCGCCCCCCCCCCCCCCCCCCCCCCCCCC
CCCCCCCCCCCCCCCCCCCCCCCGCCCGGCGCGGCCCCCCCCCCCCCCCGCCCCCATCGCTGCACAAAAT
AATTAAAAAATAAATAAATACAAAATTGGGGGTGGGGAGGGGGGGGAGATGGGGAGAGTGAAGCAGAACG
TGGGGCTCACCTCGACCATGGTAATAGCGATGACTAATACGTAGATGTACTGCCAAGTAGGAAAGTCCCA
TAAGGTCATGTACTGGGCACAATGCCAGGCGGGCCATTTACCGTCATTGACGTCAATAGGGGGCGTACTT
GGCATATGATACACTTGATGTACTGCCAAGTGGGCAGTTTACCGTAAATACTCCACCCATTGACGTCAAT
GGAAAGTCCCTATTGGCGTTACTATTGACGTCAATGGGCGGGGGTCGTTGGGCGGTCAGCCAGGCGGGCC
ATTTACCGTAAGTTATGTAACGGGTACCTCTAGAGCCATTTGTCTGCAGAATTGGCGCACGCGCTAAAAA
CGGACTAGCCTTATTTTAACTTGCTATTTCTAGCTCTAAAACAAAAAAGCACCGACTCGGTGCCACTTTT
TCAAGTTGATAACGGACTAGCCTTATTTTAACTTGCTATTTCTAGCTCTAAAACAACACGTACGCGTACG
ATGCGGTGTTTCGTCCTTTCCACAAGATATATAAAGCCAAGAAATCGAAATACTTTCAAGTTACGGTAAG
CATATGATAGTCCATTTTAAAACATAATTTTAAAACTGCAAACTACCCAAGAAATTATTACTTTCTACGT
CACGTATTTTGTACTAATATCTTTGTGTTTACAGTCAAATTAATTCCAATTATCTCTCTAACAGCCTTGT
ATCGTATATGCAAATATGAAGGAATCATGGGAAATAGGCCCTCACATGCCTCTAGAGCCATTTGTCTGCA
GAATTGGCGCACGCGCTAAAAACGGACTAGCCTTATTTTAACTTGCTATTTCTAGCTCTAAAACAAAAAA
GCACCGACTCGGTGCCACTTTTTCAAGTTGATAACGGACTAGCCTTATTTTAACTTGCTATTTCTAGCTC
TAAAACCTTAGGCTATAGCAGTTTCACGGTGTTTCGTCCTTTCCACAAGATATATAAAGCCAAGAAATCG
AAATACTTTCAAGTTACGGTAAGCATATGATAGTCCATTTTAAAACATAATTTTAAAACTGCAAACTACC
CAAGAAATTATTACTTTCTACGTCACGTATTTTGTACTAATATCTTTGTGTTTACAGTCAAATTAATTCC
AATTATCTCTCTAACAGCCTTGTATCGTATATGCAAATATGAAGGAATCATGGGAAATAGGCCCTCACAT
GTGAGCAAAAGGCCAGCAAAAGGCCAGGAACCGTAAAAAGGCCGCGTTGCTGGCGTTTTTCCATAGGCTC
CGCCCCCCTGACGAGCATCACAAAAATCGACGCTCAAGTCAGAGGTGGCGAAACCCGACAGGACTATAAA
GATACCAGGCGTTTCCCCCTGGAAGCTCCCTCGTGCGCTCTCCTGTTCCGACCCTGCCGCTTACCGGATA
CCTGTCCGCCTTTCTCCCTTCGGGAAGCGTGGCGCTTTCTCATAGCTCACGCTGTAGGTATCTCAGTTCG
GTGTAGGTCGTTCGCTCCAAGCTGGGCTGTGTGCACGAACCCCCCGTTCAGCCCGACCGCTGCGCCTTAT
CCGGTAACTATCGTCTTGAGTCCAACCCGGTAAGACACGACTTATCGCCACTGGCAGCAGCCACTGGTAA
CAGGATTAGCAGAGCGAGGTATGTAGGCGGTGCTACAGAGTTCTTGAAGTGGTGGCCTAACTACGGCTAC
ACTAGAAGAACAGTATTTGGTATCTGCGCTCTGCTGAAGCCAGTTACCTTCGGAAAAAGAGTTGGTAGCT
CTTGATCCGGCAAACAAACCACCGCTGGTAGCGGTGGTTTTTTTGTTTGCAAGCAGCAGATTACGCGCAG
AAAAAAAGGATCTCAAGAAGATCCTTTGATCTTTTCTACGGGGTCTGACGCTCAGTGGAACGAAAACTCA
CGTTAAGGGATTTTGGTCATGAGATTATCAAAAAGGATCTTCACCTAGATCCTTTTAAATTAAAAATGAA
GTTTTAAATCAATCTAAAGTATATATGAGTAAACTTGGTCTGACAGTTACCAATGCTTAATCAGTGAGGC
ACCTATCTCAGCGATCTGTCTATTTCGTTCATCCATAGTTGCCTGACTCCCCGTCGTGTAGATAACTACG
ATACGGGAGGGCTTACCATCTGGCCCCAGTGCTGCAATGATACCGCGGCTTCCACGCTCACCGGCTCCAG
ATTTATCAGCAATAAACCAGCCAGCCGGAAGGGCCGAGCGCAGAAGTGGTCCTGCAACTTTATCCGCCTC
CATCCAGTCTATTAATTGTTGCCGGGAAGCTAGAGTAAGTAGTTCGCCAGTTAATAGTTTGCGCAACGTT
GTTGCCATTGCTACAGGCATCGTGGTGTCACGCTCGTCGTTTGGTATGGCTTCATTCAGCTCCGGTTCCC
AACGATCAAGGCGAGTTACATGATCCCCCATGTTGTGCAAAAAAGCGGTTAGCTCCTTCGGTCCTCCGAT
CGTTGTCAGAAGTAAGTTGGCCGCAGTGTTATCACTCATGGTTATGGCAGCACTGCATAATTCTCTTACT
GTCATGCCATCCGTAAGATGCTTTTCTGTGACTGGTGAGTACTCAACCAAGTCATTCTGAGAATAGTGTA
TGCGGCGACCGAGTTGCTCTTGCCCGGCGTCAATACGGGATAATACCGCGCCACATAGCAGAACTTTAAA
AGTGCTCATCATTGGAAAACGTTCTTCGGGGCGAAAACTCTCAAGGATCTTACCGCTGTTGAGATCCAGT
TCGATGTAACCCACTCGTGCACCCAACTGATCTTCAGCATCTTTTACTTTCACCAGCGTTTCTGGGTGAG
CAAAAACAGGAAGGCAAAATGCCGCAAAAAAGGGAATAAGGGCGACACGGAAATGTTGAATACTCATACT
CTTCCTTTTTCAATATTATTGAAGCATTTATCAGGGTTATTGTCTCATGAGCGGATACATATTTGAATGT
ATTTAGAAAAATAAACAAATAGGGGTTCCGCGCACATTTCCCCGAAAAGTGCCACCTGACGTCTAAGAAA
CCATTATTATCATGACATTAACCTATAAAAATAGGCGTATCACGAGGCCCTTTCGTCTCGCGCGTTTCGG
TGATGACGGTGAAAACCTCTGACACATGCAGCTCCCGGAGACGGTCACAGCTTGTCTGTAAGCGGATGCC
GGGAGCAGACAAGCCCGTCAGGGCGCGTCAGCGGGTGTTGGCGGGTGTCGGGGCTGGCTTAACTATGCGG
CATCAGAGCAGATTGTACTGAGAGTGCACCATAAAATTGTAAACGTTAATATTTTGTTAAAATTCGCGTT
AAATTTTTGTTAAATCAGCTCATTTTTTAACCAATAGACCGAAATCGGCAAAATCCCTTATAAATCAAAA
GAATAGCCCGAGATAGAGT
[37 nt withheld, positions 6950-6986]
AAAGAACGTGGACTCCAACGTCAAAGG
[141 nt withheld, positions 7014-7154]
G
[46 nt withheld, positions 7156-7201]
A
[95 nt withheld, positions 7203-7297]
TATGCGGTGTGAAATACCGCACAGATGCGTAAGGAGAAAATACCGCATCAGGCGCCCCTGCAGGCAGCTG
CGCGCTCGCTCGCTCACTGAGGCCGCCCGGGCAAAGCCCGGGCGTCGGGCGACCTTTGGTCGCCCGGCCT
CAGTGAGCGAGCGAGCGCGCAGAGAGGGAGTGGCCAACTCCATCACTAGGGGTTCCTGCGGCCGCTCCCC
AGCATGCCTGCTATTCTCTTCCCAATCCTCCCCCTTGCTGTCCTGCCCCACCCCACCCCCCAGAATAGAA
TGACACCTACTCAGACAATGCGATGCAATTTCCTCATTTTATTAGGAAAGGACAGTGGGAGTGGCACCTT
CCAGGGTCAAGGAAGGCACGGGGGAGGGGCAAACAACAGATGGCTGGCAACTAGAAGGCACAGTCGAGGC
TGATCAGCGAGCTCTAGGAATTCTTACTTTTTCTTTTTTGCCTGGCCGGCCTTTTTCGTGGCCGCCGGCC
TTTTGTCGCCTCCCAGCTGAGACAGGTCGATCCGTGTCTCGTACAGGCCGGTGATGCTCTGGTGGATCAG
GGTGGCGTCCAGCACCTCTTTGGTGCTGGTGTACCTCTTCCGGTCGATGGTGGTGTCAAAGTACTTGAAG
GCGGCAGGGGCTCCCAGATTGGTCAGGGTAAACAGGTGGATGATATTCTCGGCCTGCTCTCTGATGGGCT
TATCCCGGTGCTTGTTGTAGGCGGACAGCACTTTGTCCAGATTAGCGTCGGCCAGGATCACTCTCTTGGA
GAACTCGCTGATCTGCTCGATGATCTCGTCCAGGTAGTGCTTGTGCTGTTCCACAAACAGCTGTTTCTGC
TCATTATCCTCGGGGGAGCCCTTCAGCTTCTCATAGTGGCTGGCCAGGTACAGGAAGTTCACATATTTGG
AGGGCAGGGCCAGTTCGTTTCCCTTCTGCAGTTCGCCGGCAGAGGCCAGCATTCTCTTCCGGCCGTTTTC
CAGCTCGAACAGGGAGTACTTAGGCAGCTTGATGATCAGGTCCTTTTTCACTTCTTTGTAGCCCTTGGCT
TCCAGAAAGTCGATGGGATTCTTCTCGAAGCTGCTTCTTTCCATGATGGTGATCCCCAGCAGCTCTTTCA
CACTCTTCAGTTTCTTGGACTTGCCCTTTTCCACTTTGGCCACCACCAGCACAGAATAGGCCACGGTGGG
GCTGTCGAAGCCGCCGTACTTCTTAGGGTCCCAGTCCTTCTTTCTGGCGATCAGCTTATCGCTGTTCCTC
TTGGGCAGGATAGACTCTTTGCTGAAGCCGCCTGTCTGCACCTCGGTCTTTTTCACGATATTCACTTGGG
GCATGCTCAGCACTTTCCGCACGGTGGCAAAATCCCGGCCCTTATCCCACACGATCTCCCCGGTTTCGCC
GTTTGTCTCGATCAGAGGCCGCTTCCGGATCTCGCCGTTGGCCAGGGTAATCTCGGTCTTGAAAAAGTTC
ATGATGTTGCTGTAGAAGAAGTACTTGGCGGTAGCCTTGCCGATTTCCTGCTCGCTCTTGGCGATCATCT
TCCGCACGTCGTACACCTTGTAGTCGCCGTACACGAACTCGCTTTCCAGCTTAGGGTACTTTTTGATCAG
GGCGGTTCCCACGACGGCGTTCAGGTAGGCGTCGTGGGCGTGGTGGTAGTTGTTGATCTCGCGC
